Addgene plasmid #53796: HSF2BP_pCSdest
Depositing lab: Roger Reeves. Depositing organization: Johns Hopkins University and School of Medicine. Publication: Survey of Human Chromosome 21 Gene Expression Effects on Early Development in Danio rerio. Edie S, Zaghloul NA, Leitch CC, Klinedinst DK, Lebron J, Thole JF, McCallion AS, Katsanis N, Reeves RH. G3 (Bethesda). 2018 Jul 2;8(7):2215-2223. doi: 10.1534/g3.118.200144. PubMed 29760202.
Backbone
  Vector backbone: pCSDest
  Backbone manufacturer: Lawson Lab (Addgene Plasmid 22423)
  Backbone size w/o insert (bp): 4095
  Vector type: Mammalian Expression
Growth in bacteria
  Bacterial resistance: Ampicillin, 100 μg/mL
  Growth temperature: 37°C
  Growth strain: Top10
  Copy number: High Copy
Gene/Insert
  Gene/Insert name: HSF2BP
  Species: H. sapiens (human)
  Insert size (bp): 1005
  Entrez Gene: HSF2BP (a.k.a. MEILB2, POF19)
  Promoter: SP6 and CMV
  Cloning method: Gateway Cloning
  Sequencing primers: 5′ CMV-F; 3′ EBV-Rev
Terms and licenses: Academic/Nonprofit Terms; Industry Terms
Depositor comments: NM_007031
How to cite: HSF2BP_pCSdest was a gift from Roger Reeves (Addgene plasmid # 53796 ; http://n2t.net/addgene:53796 ; RRID:Addgene_53796)
