[The description below was written by a language model from this plasmid's Addgene catalogue record.]
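Description:
HSF2BP_pCSdest is an expression clone carrying the human HSF2BP coding sequence (heat shock factor 2 binding protein, also known as MEILB2 or POF19) in the pCSDest backbone, a Gateway destination vector. The insert of about 1 kb, which the depositor's comment ties to a human HSF2BP RefSeq transcript, was introduced by Gateway recombination into the roughly 4.1 kb backbone. The plasmid is catalogued as a mammalian expression vector, is maintained in E. coli as a high-copy plasmid and is selected with ampicillin. No feature table accompanies the record, so the origin of replication, the polyadenylation signal and the recombination-site scars flanking the insert are not documented here. No epitope tags or reporter fusions are listed.

The insert sits downstream of two promoters, CMV and SP6, which give the construct two modes of use. The CMV promoter drives constitutive expression from the plasmid itself after it is introduced into vertebrate cells. The SP6 phage promoter allows in vitro transcription of the open reading frame into synthetic mRNA, which is the usual route for microinjection into embryos. The associated publication is a survey of how expression of human chromosome 21 genes affects early development in zebrafish (Danio rerio). This clone therefore appears to be one member of a collection of chromosome 21 open reading frames built in the same vector for overexpression screening in embryos, although the record does not spell out the specific experimental use of this individual plasmid.
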