>Addgene plasmid #53796 | HSF2BP_pCSdest | addgene partial sequence | sequence record 94902 | CMV-F 5'-CGCAAATGGGCGGTAGGCGTG-3'
GCATGCTCGTTTAGGGAACCGCCATTCTGCCTGGGGACGTCGGAGCAAGCTTGATTTAGGTGACACTATA
GAATACAAGCTACTTGTTCTTTTTGCAGGATCCCATCGATTCGAATTCAAGGATCACAAGTTTGTACAAA
AAAGCAGGCACCATGGGCGAAGCGGGCGCCGCTGAGGAGGCCTGCCGGCACATGGGAACTAAAGAGGAAT
TTGTTAAAGTCAGAAAGAAGGATCTGGAACGGCTGACAACTGAAGTGATGCAAATACGGGACTTCTTACC
CAGAATACTAAATGGGGAGGTGCTGGAGAGCTTCCAGAAATTAAAGATTGTAGAAAAAAACCTGGAAAGG
AAAGAGCAAGAATTAGAGCAGCTGAAAATGGATTGTGAGCACTTTAAAGCCCGCCTGGAAACCGTGCAGG
CCGACAACATAAGAGAGAAGAAGGAGAAACTGGCTCTTCGACAGCAGTTGAATGAAGCGAAGCAGCAACT
CCTGCAGCAGGCAGAGTATTGTACAGAAATGGGAGCAGCAGCGTGTACCCTCTTGTGGGGTGTCTCCAGC
AGTGAGGAAGTCGTCAAGGCCATTTTGGGAGGAGATAAAGCTTTGAAGTTTTTCAGCATCACTGGTCAAA
CAATGGAGAGTTTTGTGAAGTCGTTAGACGGTGATGTCCAGGAGCTGGATTCGGATGAAAGTCAGTTTGT
TTTCGCTCTGGCTGGAATTGTCACGAATGTTGCTGCTATAGCATGT
