>Addgene plasmid #53796 | HSF2BP_pCSdest | addgene partial sequence | sequence record 95051 | EBV-rev 5'-GTGGTTTGTCCAAACTCATC-3'
TACGACTCACTATAGTTCTAGAGGCTCGAGAGGATCACCACTTTGTACAAGAAAGCTGGGTTCTACACAT
TATGCTCCAGAGTGCGGAGATCTTCCAGGAGCTCCTGGGCTGCGGTTTGCAGGCGGGGGTTGCGGCTCTT
GGACATTGCCAGGATGCGTTGCAGGGGCAGGGAGCTCCGGAACTCAGAGGCCGACTTGGAGAAGACTTCA
GGTTCCAGAACCACAGACTGGACAAGCCTCAGTACATGAAGGCACACCTCTGCATCTGGATCACTCAAAA
GCCACCACAGCAAAGGGATGAATCCTGGACTCTCGCTGATGTATTTCAAGCCTTTCAAATTGATGCTTAC
ATTGTATAGGGACATCAGCATTAGCACTTTGAGTTTGGTACACTGTCCTGGCTTCAAGTCTCCCAGAAGC
TGCAATATGGTGTCCAAGAGCACCCGGCTTGAATTAACCAAGAATTCACGACCACATGCTATAGCAGCAA
CATTCGTGACAATTCCAGCCAGAGCGAAAACAAACTGACTTTCATCCGAATCCAGCTCCTGGACATCACC
GTCTAACGACTTCACAAAACTCTCCATTGTTTGACCAGTGATGCTGAAAAACTTCAAAGCTTTATCTCCT
CCCAAAATGGCCTTGACGACTTCCTCACTGCTGGAGACACCCCACAAGAGGGTACACGCTGCTGCTCCCA
TTTCTGTACAATACTCTGCCTGCTGCAGGAGTTGCTGCTTCGCTTCATTCAACTGCTGTCGAAGAG
